Addgene plasmid #39677: KHBD00596
Depositing lab: Bart Deplancke. Depositing organization: Swiss Federal Institute of Technology (EPFL). Publication: Automated protein-DNA interaction screening of Drosophila regulatory elements. Korneel Hens, Jean-Daniel Feuz, Alina Isakova, Antonina Lagovitina, Andreas Massouras, Julien Bryois, Patrick Callaerts, Susan E. Celniker, Bart Deplancke. Nat Methods. 2011 Oct 30;8(12):1065-70. 10.1038/nmeth.1763 PubMed 22037703.
Backbone
  Vector backbone: pDONR221
  Backbone manufacturer: Invitrogen
  Backbone size w/o insert (bp): 2536
  Vector type: Gateway DONR vector
Growth in bacteria
  Bacterial resistance: Kanamycin, 50 μg/mL
  Growth temperature: 37°C
  Growth strain: DH5alpha
  Copy number: High Copy
Gene/Insert
  Gene/Insert name: CG6061 (alt names: FBgn0033846; mip120; Myb-interacting protein 120)
  Species: D. melanogaster (fly)
  Insert size (bp): 2850
  Entrez Gene: mip120 (a.k.a. Dmel_CG6061, CG6061, Dmel\CG6061, MIP120, Mip120, l(3)L4569, p120)
  Promoter: none
  Cloning method: Gateway Cloning
  Sequencing primers: 5′ M13-F20; 3′ M13R
Terms and licenses: Academic/Nonprofit Terms; Industry Terms: Not Available to Industry
Depositor comments: Please note that the ORFs in this collection were cloned open-ended (without a stop codon).
How to cite: KHBD00596 was a gift from Bart Deplancke (Addgene plasmid # 39677 ; http://n2t.net/addgene:39677 ; RRID:Addgene_39677)
