[The description below was written by a language model from this plasmid's Addgene catalogue record.]
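Description:
KHBD00596 is a Gateway entry clone built in the pDONR221 backbone (Invitrogen), carrying the open reading frame of the Drosophila melanogaster gene CG6061, also known as mip120 (Myb-interacting protein 120). The vector is a high-copy bacterial plasmid maintained in E. coli under kanamycin selection. The backbone contributes about 2.5 kb and the insert about 2.85 kb. The ORF was introduced by Gateway recombination, which in a pDONR-type vector normally replaces the donor cassette and leaves the insert flanked by attL recombination sites. No feature table is provided, so the exact site arrangement and other backbone elements are not itemised in the record. M13 forward and reverse primer sites on either side of the insert are used for sequence verification.

The record lists no promoter, consistent with the plasmid's role as a shuttle clone rather than an expression construct: the coding sequence is not meant to be expressed from this vector but to be moved by LR recombination into destination vectors that supply promoters, tags or fusion partners. The depositor notes that ORFs in this collection were cloned open-ended, without a stop codon, so the mip120 coding sequence can be read through into a C-terminal fusion supplied by the destination vector, as well as being compatible with N-terminal fusions. The clone belongs to a collection associated with work on automated screening of protein–DNA interactions at Drosophila regulatory elements, where such entry clones serve as a source of ORFs for transfer into assay vectors.
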