>Addgene plasmid #39677 | KHBD00596 | depositor partial sequence | sequence record 50117 | KHBD00596 sequence 2850 bps
ATGGACACGAGTGGCGGAAATTTGGATTCCCTAGACGACACGGAACCATTGCCGGAGCTGAGTTTTGAAG
ACTTTTTGGAGCCAACGTCGGAGAAGAGTTCCCAGCACATGGAAATCGAAGCTCTGGACTCAGAGGAAGA
CAATATCGGCGGTGAAGATCTGGCCGATCCGGCCAACGATTCCCTGAACACGCCGCAGTTTAAGAAGAAC
GTGGTCCACATACTGGAGGACAAGAGGTTAAACTCGTCCGGACTAACCGTTTTGAAGTCGCACGCCATTA
AGATGGTGACTGCCGGAGGTACTCCTCCGGCCAAGGCGCAAGTTACAGACGTAAAGATACTAAACAAATT
GAAACCAATACCCAGCAGTACGCTAAAGATCGGTAGCACGACCATAGCGACCAAATCCACACCGGGCAGC
ATAACCAAGACTTTGGGCAACTTGACCCAGATTAGGACGAAAGATGGCCAAGTCATCTTTGTCCAGAAGT
CTGTTCCTGGAACACAAAGCAGCACTGCGGTGACAGGGTCACCAAGCGGTGGAATAAGACGCCTCGTGGC
GCCTTCTGGTATCCAGAAGGCAGTGCTTTCTAAGGGCGTGACCATGGCAAGCACGGGTCTGGTCAAGGCG
GCTGTTCCTGCCAAAGCAAGCACCTCGGTACCCGGCTCAGCCATAACCTTAAAGGGCATCCAACCGCTGG
CCGGAGGCACTGCGAAGGCGTCGACTTCCAGCACGACGGCAACCACATCCCCATCTTTGGCACAGCCCAA
CAAAATTCAGGTGGTGCGCACTGCCGATGGCAAAATTATCAAGATCAATCAGGCTGGTCCCTCACTGCTG
GTGAACGCCAAACAGGGAACTGGGACCACAGTCACACCAGGAGGTTCTGCCGCCACTTCTGTCAAACTAT
CTCCCTCCACGGGAAATGTGGTGCTCAACAAGCCCGTTGGCCAGGTAGTGGTGAGAACAGAAACTCCTGT
AAAAACGGCGACGGGCTCCGTTGCCAGTGCATCCGCAACACCGGGCAAGATGTTGGTTCAAAGTGGCGGC
AAACAGATTCTTGTATCCAACAAGAACATCATTAAGCTGTCGCCGAATGCGAGTGCCACCAGTTCGACAA
CCCACACGACGGGCGGACAGACACCTTCCACCTCGAGCGGATTGCACGCTATTCAGCTGCCTGGCAAGGG
AGGAATACAATATGTACGTGTCCTGAACAACAATAAGAGTGCCGCCGGAACAAGTGCAACAGCCTCAATC
CCGAAAACAGTGCAAACTCAGAAGATCACTGTGGTGCGGCCACCGGCTGCTACTGGTGTTCCTGCCACAT
CTACTACAACATCCGCAGCAGCAGCTTCACCTGCAGCCGCATCGAAGGCAAACCTTGCCATGGGCAACAC
TAACAAGATTGTAATGCGATCAATGGGTGGCAGCATTGTGCCGCTGCCTTCCGTGCAGACGTTGGTCTCA
AAGCGTGCGCTGGGCGCCATCTCCAACGCTTCAAAACCAGCCAGTGCGGCGAGCAGCAGCGCCACGCCGA
GTGCCAGCCAGGAGTTGCCACGCAAACACCGTCTTACTGATCTCAATGTGCAGCTAAAGCAATCGGCCTC
GGTCAGCAGTGAAGCTAGCGACAGCAGCGATGCGGGTCCTGAGGCCAAAAAGCCGCGTTACGTTATTACC
ATGCAGCAAGGATCACAGAAGGCAGCTTCCCAGCCAGTTCAGAAACTAATTAATCGGACAGCGAATGTAC
AGCGTGTGGTGTCTAGCAGTACAAGTCCCAGTTCCAACTCCACAAAGAAAATCTACAACTATGTTCAACC
GACTGGAAGCAATGGGGCCAAGTACATGATCTGTAACTCGGGTGTGCCCCAATCATCGACGAGTGCCATG
CGACGGGGATACACTGGATATGTGGAAAACAAGACGCGACGCCCGCCACCCATTTCCCCGCAACAGCACC
GCTTTAAGCAGATGGGTCCCCAGCAGCAGTCCAAGCACCAGCAACTTCAAGCGCAGGCCAAGCAACGGAT
TAGACAGCAGCAACTGCCTACCGAACAATCGACGCCGATCAAGGTCGAGCCAAAGTTGCCGACACTGCCT
CCGGGGGTGAAGGCCAATGTACCTGCCAAGCCGCTCTTTGAAGTCCTAAAACCTCCAGCAACCGCGGCAG
CAGCCGGAGCCGTCGATCCATTGGGCGGCATGACTTCGCGGCGAAAGCACTGCAACTGCAGCAAGTCGCA
GTGTCTAAAGCTTTACTGCGATTGCTTTGCAAACGGCGAGTTTTGTCAGGACTGCACCTGCAAGGATTGC
TTTAACAATCTGGACTACGAAGTGGAGCGGGAGCGTGCTATTCGCAGCTGCCTCGATCGTAACCCCAGCG
CCTTTAAACCCAAAATTACGGCACCCAATTCAGGTGATATGCGTCTGCATAACAAAGGTTGCAACTGCAA
AAGATCGGGCTGCCTCAAGAACTATTGTGAGTGCTATGAGGCAAAGATTCCCTGCTCCAGCATATGTAAA
TGCGTTGGGTGTCGAAACATGGAAGACCGTCCGGACGTGGACATGGACTCTCTGGACGGATTGATGGGTG
TCGAGGGTCAGAAAAAGGACAAAGCTAAAAACAAGCAATTGAACGAGAATCGCGCAAATATATATTTTAC
GGACGATGTCATTGAGGCGACCATCATGTGCATGATATCGCGGATTGTGATGCACGAGAAACAGAATGTG
GCCGTGGAGGACATGGAGCGCGAGGTTATGGAGGAAATGGGCGAAAGTCTGACACAGATCATCGCTTTTG
CCAAGGAAAAGCAAGAAACCTCTCAGATAGACGAGTCCAAGCCTTCTTCT
