>Addgene plasmid #39677 | KHBD00596 | addgene partial sequence | sequence record 51927 | M13Rev
CAATGCTTTCTTATAATGCCAACTTTGTACAAGAAAGTTGGCAAAGAAGAAGGCTTGGACTCGTCTATCT
GAGAGGTTTCTTGCTTTTCCTTGGCAAAAGCGATGATCTGTGTCAGACTTTCGCCCATTTCCTCCATAAC
CTCGCGCTCCATGTCCTCCACGGCCACATTCTGTTTCTCGTGCATCACAATCCGCGATATCATGCACATG
ATGGTCGCCTCAATGACATCGTCCGTAAAATATATATTTGCGCGATTCTCGTTCAATTGCTTGTTTTTAG
CTTTGTCCTTTTTCTGACCCTCGACACCCATCAATCCGTCCAGAGAGTCCATGTCCACGTCCGGACGGTC
TTCCATGTTTCGACACCCAACGCATTTACATATGCTGGAGCAGGGAATCTTTGCCTCATAGCACTCACAA
TAGTTCTTGAGGCAGCCCGATCTTTTGCAGTTGCAACCTTTGTTATGCAGACGCATATCACCTGAATTGG
GTGCCGTAATTTTGGGTTTAAAGGCGCTGGGGTTACGATCGAGGCAGCTGCGAATAGCACGCTCCCGCTC
CACTTCGTAGTCCAGATTGTTAAAGCAATCCTTGCAGGTGCAGTCCTGACAAAACTCGCCGTTTGCAAAG
CAATCGCAGTAAAGCTTTAGACACTGCGACTTGCTGCAGTTGCAGTGCTTTCGCCGCGAAGTCATGCCGC
CCAATGGATCGACGGCTC
